>Addgene plasmid #48744 | pGL4 | addgene partial sequence | sequence record 75612 | RVprimer3 5'-CTAGCAAAATAGGCTGTCCC-3'
TCTCTATCGATAGGTACCGAGCTCCAAGATTGCCTTCTCCATCACACCTTGCATGAGTCTTTAGGTTGTT
CTCTGTCAGCCTCAAACCCGCTCCGAGGAAACTTCTACTCCCTCCTTTGACCCTTTGGACAGGAGCCTGA
ACGCTTTAGTAGGCTTCCAGACAGTGCTCTTGAAAGAACCAAATAGCTTCAACCAAGGTTCCACAGGGGC
AGGGCTGTCCTATCACTGGAGGAGTACCCTCCCCTGACTAGCTAGTGTCTGTAGCTTCCACTTCAGAAAA
GCCCTGCTGTTCCAGATGCACACCCCGCTTCCATAGTTCCTGTAAGGTTAATAAACTACACCACCGCATT
TGGTTAAGCTTCCCTGTAGAACGTCAGTCTTCTCTCCCTATGTGATTGAGGGCAGGAAGAAATCACTTCT
TTCCTTTGTATCTCTGCACGGCAATTATGACCTTATTTCCTGAATCAACACTAACTAGCAACACGCAGTT
TCAGAAACAAGAAAGGCTAAGTGGGAGTTTTGTGCTTTGGCCCATCTGGAATGACGGTCAGCCTGGGGGG
CCTGTCCTAGGGTCACCCAGCCTGTCCTGGGAAGGTGCTCAGCAGCAGATCCAGAGGGGCCGTCCTATTT
GTCCTCAAGCGTCTCGCCATGAATGAATGAGAGGGGAAATGAATGAACTGGGCTGGATGAGCGAAAGGTG
TCAGCAGAGAGCATTCTCGGTCCTTCGGATTACCGAGGCTGGTCACGTCGTCGCAGGTGATAGGCCGGGG
GCCCTGGTCTCTGCCGGCTGTGAGTTGCGCAGCGGCCAAGCACCATTCCCCCGCGCCGCAGTGGTACGCG
CCACTCCGGGGCTGCACGAGCGGGCCACCGCCGTGCCAGGTGAATGG
