[The description below was written by a language model from this plasmid's Addgene catalogue record.]
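Description:
pGL4 is a luciferase reporter plasmid built on the Promega pGL3-Basic backbone (4818 bp without insert), a promoterless vector in which reporter expression depends on whatever regulatory DNA is cloned upstream of the luciferase coding sequence. Despite its name, the record identifies the backbone as pGL3-Basic rather than a member of the commercial pGL4 vector series; the name appears to be the depositor's own numbering within a set of related constructs. The plasmid is propagated in E. coli under ampicillin selection. Its copy number is listed as unknown, and no feature table is provided, so the origin of replication and other backbone elements are not itemised in the record.

The insert is a truncated fragment of the mouse Period2 (mPer2) promoter/enhancer region, spanning bases -1128 to +1536 relative to the transcription start site at +1. Placed in front of luciferase, it makes reporter output a readout of the transcriptional activity of this portion of the mPer2 regulatory region. The record describes it as a truncation and points to a companion construct, pGL6, for comparison, which suggests that it belongs to a deletion series designed to map which sequences are needed for promoter function. This fits a use in dissecting the cis-regulatory elements, such as E-box enhancers, that drive circadian expression of mPer2, typically through luciferase assays in transfected cells. The depositor notes that minor sequence differences from the mPer2 reference may be present but do not affect the plasmid's function.
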