Addgene plasmid #48744: pGL4
Purpose: Expression of luciferase driven by truncated mPer2 promoter region (bases -1128 to +1536 with respect to transcription start site at +1)
Depositing lab: Joseph Takahashi. Depositing organization: Northwestern University. Publication: A noncanonical E-box enhancer drives mouse Period2 circadian oscillations in vivo. Yoo SH, Ko CH, Lowrey PL, Buhr ED, Song EJ, Chang S, Yoo OJ, Yamazaki S, Lee C, Takahashi JS. Proc Natl Acad Sci U S A. 2005 Feb 15;102(7):2608-13. Epub 2005 Feb 7. 10.1073/pnas.0409763102 PubMed 15699353.
Backbone
  Vector backbone: pGL3-Basic
  Backbone manufacturer: Promega
  Backbone size w/o insert (bp): 4818
  Vector type: Luciferase
Growth in bacteria
  Bacterial resistance: Ampicillin, 100 μg/mL
  Growth temperature: 37°C
  Growth strain: DH5alpha
  Copy number: Unknown
Gene/Insert
  Gene/Insert name: truncated mPer2 promoter/enhancer region (-1128 to +1536)
  Species: M. musculus (mouse)
  Mutation: truncated promoter region (see pGL6)
Terms and licenses: Academic/Nonprofit Terms; Industry Terms: Not Available to Industry
Depositor comments: Minor sequencing discrepancies may exist between the mPer2 promoter reference sequence and Addgene's sequencing results, but do not affect the function of the plasmid.
How to cite: pGL4 was a gift from Joseph Takahashi (Addgene plasmid # 48744 ; http://n2t.net/addgene:48744 ; RRID:Addgene_48744)
